>Addgene plasmid #222305 | Str-KDEL_SBP-EGFP-ColX | addgene full sequence | sequence record 442331 | Addgene NGS Result
GACGGATCGGGAGATCTCCCGATCCCCTATGGTGCACTCTCAGTACAATCTGCTCTGATGCCGCATAGTT
AAGCCAGTATCTGCTCCCTGCTTGTGTGTTGGAGGTCGCTGAGTAGTGCGCGAGCAAAATTTAAGCTACA
ACAAGGCAAGGCTTGACCGACAATTGCATGAAGAATCTGCTTAGGGTTAGGCGTTTTGCGCTGCTTCGCG
ATGTACGGGCCAGATATACGCGTTGACATTGATTATTGACTAGTTATTAATAGTAATCAATTACGGGGTC
ATTAGTTCATAGCCCATATATGGAGTTCCGCGTTACATAACTTACGGTAAATGGCCCGCCTGGCTGACCG
CCCAACGACCCCCGCCCATTGACGTCAATAATGACGTATGTTCCCATAGTAACGCCAATAGGGACTTTCC
ATTGACGTCAATGGGTGGAGTATTTACGGTAAACTGCCCACTTGGCAGTACATCAAGTGTATCATATGCC
AAGTACGCCCCCTATTGACGTCAATGACGGTAAATGGCCCGCCTGGCATTATGCCCAGTACATGACCTTA
TGGGACTTTCCTACTTGGCAGTACATCTACGTATTAGTCATCGCTATTACCATGGTGATGCGGTTTTGGC
AGTACATCAATGGGCGTGGATAGCGGTTTGACTCACGGGGATTTCCAAGTCTCCACCCCATTGACGTCAA
TGGGAGTTTGTTTTGGCACCAAAATCAACGGGACTTTCCAAAATGTCGTAACAACTCCGCCCCATTGACG
CAAATGGGCGGTAGGCGTGTACGGTGGGAGGTCTATATAAGCAGAGCTCTCTGGCTAACTAGAGAACCCA
CTGCTTACTGGCTTATCGAAATTAATACGACTCACTATAGGGAGACCCAAGCTTGGTACCGAGCTCGGAT
CGATATCTGCGGCCTAGCTAGCGCTTAAGGCCTGTTAACCGGTATGGATGTATGCGTCCGTCTTGCCCTG
TGGCTCCTCTGGGGACTCCTCCTGCACCAGGGCCAGAGCCTCAGCCATAGTCACAGTGAGAAGGCGACAG
GAACCAGCTCGGGCGCCGGTTTAAACGACCCTAGCAAAGACTCAAAAGCTCAGGTGTCCGCTGCCGAGGC
TGGCATTACTGGAACATGGTACAATCAGCTCGGGAGCACCTTTATTGTGACTGCTGGAGCCGATGGAGCC
CTCACCGGAACATACGAATCTGCTGTGGGAAACGCCGAATCACGGTACGTCCTCACTGGCCGATACGATA
GTGCCCCTGCCACCGACGGATCTGGGACTGCCCTGGGATGGACTGTCGCTTGGAAAAACAACTACCGGAA
TGCTCATTCTGCCACAACATGGAGTGGACAGTACGTGGGAGGCGCTGAGGCTAGAATCAATACACAGTGG
CTGCTCACATCTGGCACAACCGAGGCAAATGCTTGGAAATCCACCCTGGTGGGACATGACACATTCACCA
AAGTGAAACCCTCCGCCGCTTCAATCGATGCCGCCAAAAAAGCCGGAGTCAACAACGGCAATCCTCTGGA
TGCCGTCCAGCAGCTCGGACCGAAAGATGAACTGTGAGCGGCCGCATAGATAACTGATCCAGTGTGCTGG
AATTAATTCGCTGTCTGCGAGGGCCAGCTGTTGGGGTGAGTACTCCCTCTCAAAAGCGGGCATGACTTCT
GCGCTAAGATTGTCAGTTTCCAAAAACGAGGAGGATTTGATATTCACCTGGCCCGCGGTGATGCCTTTGA
GGGTGGCCGCGTCCATCTGGTCAGAAAAGACAATCTTTTTGTTGTCAAGCTTGAGGTGTGGCAGGCTTGA
GATCTGGCCATACACTTGAGTGACAATGACATCCACTTTGCCTTTCTCTCCACAGGTGTCCACTCCCAGG
TCCAACTGCAGGTCGAGCATGCATCTAGGGCGGCCAATTCCGCCCCTCTCCCCCCCCCCCTCTCCCTCCC
CCCCCCCTAACGTTACTGGCCGAAGCCGCTTGGAATAAGGCCGGTGTGCGTTTGTCTATATGTTATTTTC
CACCATATTGCCGTCTTTTGGCAATGTGAGGGCCCGGAAACCTGGCCCTGTCTTCTTGACGAGCATTCCT
AGGGGTCTTTCCCCTCTCGCCAAAGGAATGCAAGGTCTGTTGAATGTCGTGAAGGAAGCAGTTCCTCTGG
AAGCTTCTTGAAGACAAACAACGTCTGTAGCGACCCTTTGCAGGCAGCGGAACCCCCCACCTGGCGACAG
GTGCCTCTGCGGCCAAAAGCCACGTGTATAAGATACACCTGCAAAGGCGGCACAACCCCAGTGCCACGTT
GTGAGTTGGATAGTTGTGGAAAGAGTCAAATGGCTCTCCTCAAGCGTATTCAACAAGGGGCTGAAGGATG
CCCAGAAGGTACCCCATTGTATGGGATCTGATCTGGGGCCTCGGTGCACATGCTTTACATGTGTTTAGTC
GAGGTTAAAAAAACGTCTAGGCCCCCCGAACCACGGGGACGTGGTTTTCCTTTGAAAAACACGATGATAA
GCTTGCCACAACCCGGGAGGCGCGCCATGTACAGGATGCAACTCCTGTCTTGCATTGCACTAAGTCTTGC
ACTTGTCACGAATTCCGACGAGAAGACCACTGGTTGGCGAGGTGGACACGTTGTTGAAGGACTGGCTGGG
GAACTTGAACAACTTCGTGCACGACTGGAGCATCACCCACAAGGTCAACGTGAACCACCTGCAGGTGTGA
GCAAGGGCGAGGAGCTGTTCACCGGGGTGGTGCCCATCCTGGTCGAGCTGGACGGCGACGTAAACGGCCA
CAAGTTCAGCGTGTCCGGCGAGGGCGAGGGCGATGCCACCTACGGCAAGCTGACCCTGAAGTTCATCTGC
ACCACCGGCAAGCTGCCCGTGCCCTGGCCCACCCTCGTGACCACCCTGACCTACGGCGTGCAGTGCTTCA
GCCGCTACCCCGACCACATGAAGCAGCACGACTTCTTCAAGTCCGCCATGCCCGAAGGCTACGTCCAGGA
GCGCACCATCTTCTTCAAGGACGACGGCAACTACAAGACCCGCGCCGAGGTGAAGTTCGAGGGCGACACC
CTGGTGAACCGCATCGAGCTGAAGGGCATCGACTTCAAGGAGGACGGCAACATCCTGGGGCACAAGCTGG
AGTACAACTACAACAGCCACAACGTCTATATCATGGCCGACAAGCAGAAGAACGGCATCAAGGTGAACTT
CAAGATCCGCCACAACATCGAGGACGGCAGCGTGCAGCTCGCCGACCACTACCAGCAGAACACCCCCATC
GGCGACGGCCCCGTGCTGCTGCCCGACAACCACTACCTGAGCACCCAGTCCGCCCTGAGCAAAGACCCCA
ACGAGAAGCGCGATCACATGGTCCTGCTGGAGTTCGTGACCGCCGCCGGGATCACTCTCGGCATGGACGA
GCTGTACAAGGGCCGGCCAGTGTTTTACGCTGAACGATACCAAATGCCCACAGGCATAAAAGGCCCACTA
CCCAACACCAAGACACAGTTCTTCATTCCCTACACCATAAAGAGTAAAGGTATAGCAGTAAGAGGAGAGC
AAGGTACTCCTGGTCCACCAGGCCCTGCTGGACCTCGAGGGCACCCAGGTCCTTCTGGACCACCAGGAAA
ACCAGGCTACGGAAGTCCTGGACTCCAAGGAGAGCCAGGGTTGCCAGGACCACCGGGACCATCAGCTGTA
GGGAAACCAGGTGTGCCAGGACTCCCAGGAAAACCAGGAGAGAGAGGACCATATGGACCAAAAGGAGATG
TTGGACCAGCTGGCCTACCAGGACCCCGGGGCCCACCAGGACCACCTGGAATCCCTGGACCGGCTGGAAT
TTCTGTGCCAGGAAAACCTGGACAACAGGGACCCACAGGAGCCCCAGGACCCAGGGGCTTTCCTGGAGAA
AAGGGTGCACCAGGAGTCCCTGGTATGAATGGACAGAAAGGGGAAATGGGATATGGTGCTCCTGGTCGTC
CAGGTGAGAGGGGTCTTCCAGGCCCTCAGGGTCCCACAGGACCATCTGGCCCTCCTGGAGTGGGAAAAAG
AGGTGAAAATGGGGTTCCAGGACAGCCAGGCATCAAAGGTGATAGAGGTTTTCCGGGAGAAATGGGACCA
ATTGGCCCACCAGGTCCCCAAGGCCCTCCTGGGGAACGAGGGCCAGAAGGCATTGGAAAGCCAGGAGCTG
CTGGAGCCCCAGGCCAGCCAGGGATTCCAGGAACAAAAGGTCTCCCTGGGGCTCCAGGAATAGCTGGGCC
CCCAGGGCCTCCTGGCTTTGGGAAACCAGGCTTGCCAGGCCTGAAGGGAGAAAGAGGACCTGCTGGCCTT
CCTGGGGGTCCAGGTGCCAAAGGGGAACAAGGGCCAGCAGGTCTTCCTGGGAAGCCAGGTCTGACTGGAC
CCCCTGGGAATATGGGACCCCAAGGACCAAAAGGCATCCCGGGTAGCCATGGTCTCCCAGGCCCTAAAGG
TGAGACAGGGCCAGCTGGGCCTGCAGGATACCCTGGGGCTAAGGGTGAAAGGGGTTCCCCTGGGTCAGAT
GGAAAACCAGGGTACCCAGGAAAACCAGGTCTCGATGGTCCTAAGGGTAACCCAGGGTTACCAGGTCCAA
AAGGTGATCCTGGAGTTGGAGGACCTCCTGGTCTCCCAGGCCCTGTGGGCCCAGCAGGAGCAAAGGGAAT
GCCCGGACACAATGGAGAGGCTGGCCCAAGAGGTGCCCCTGGAATACCAGGTACTAGAGGCCCTATTGGG
CCACCAGGCATTCCAGGATTCCCTGGGTCTAAAGGGGATCCAGGAAGTCCCGGTCCTCCTGGCCCAGCTG
GCATAGCAACTAAGGGCCTCAATGGACCCACCGGGCCACCAGGGCCTCCAGGTCCAAGAGGCCACTCTGG
AGAGCCTGGTCTTCCAGGGCCCCCTGGGCCTCCAGGCCCACCAGGTCAAGCAGTCATGCCTGAGGGTTTT
ATAAAGGCAGGCCAAAGGCCCAGTCTTTCTGGGACCCCTCTTGTTAGTGCCAACCAGGGGGTAACAGGAA
TGCCTGTGTCTGCTTTTACTGTTATTCTCTCCAAAGCTTACCCAGCAATAGGAACTCCCATACCATTTGA
TAAAATTTTGTATAACAGGCAACAGCATTATGACCCAAGGACTGGAATCTTTACTTGTCAGATACCAGGA
ATATACTATTTTTCATACCACGTGCATGTGAAAGGGACTCATGTTTGGGTAGGCCTGTATAAGAATGGCA
CCCCTGTAATGTACACCTATGATGAATACACCAAAGGCTACCTGGATCAGGCTTCAGGGAGTGCCATCAT
CGATCTCACAGAAAATGACCAGGTGTGGCTCCAGCTTCCCAATGCCGAGTCAAATGGCCTATACTCCTCT
GAGTATGTCCACTCCTCTTTCTCAGGATTCCTAGTGGCTCCAATGTGATTAATTAACTCTAGATAACTGA
TCATAATCAGCCATACCACATTTGTAGAGGTTTTACTTGCTTTAAAAAACCTCCCACACCTCCCCCTGAA
CCTGAAACATAAAATGAATGCAATTGTTGTTGTTAACTTGTTTATTGCAGCTTATAATGGTTACAAATAA
AGCAATAGCATCACAAATTTCACAAATAAAGCATTTTTTTCACTGCATTCTAGTTGTGGTTTGTCCAAAC
TCATCAATGTATCTTAACGCGTCGAGTGCATTCTAGTTGTGGTTTGTCCAAACTCATCAATGTATCTTAT
CATGTCTGTATACCGTCGACCTCTAGCTAGAGCTTGGCGTAATCATGGTCATAGCTGTTTCCTGTGTGAA
ATTGTTATCCGCTCACAATTCCACACAACATACGAGCCGGAAGCATAAAGTGTAAAGCCTGGGGTGCCTA
ATGAGTGAGCTAACTCACATTAATTGCGTTGCGCTCACTGCCCGCTTTCCAGTCGGGAAACCTGTCGTGC
CAGCTGCATTAATGAATCGGCCAACGCGCGGGGAGAGGCGGTTTGCGTATTGGGCGCTCTTCCGCTTCCT
CGCTCACTGACTCGCTGCGCTCGGTCGTTCGGCTGCGGCGAGCGGTATCAGCTCACTCAAAGGCGGTAAT
ACGGTTATCCACAGAATCAGGGGATAACGCAGGAAAGAACATGTGAGCAAAAGGCCAGCAAAAGGCCAGG
AACCGTAAAAAGGCCGCGTTGCTGGCGTTTTTCCATAGGCTCCGCCCCCCTGACGAGCATCACAAAAATC
GACGCTCAAGTCAGAGGTGGCGAAACCCGACAGGACTATAAAGATACCAGGCGTTTCCCCCTGGAAGCTC
CCTCGTGCGCTCTCCTGTTCCGACCCTGCCGCTTACCGGATACCTGTCCGCCTTTCTCCCTTCGGGAAGC
GTGGCGCTTTCTCATAGCTCACGCTGTAGGTATCTCAGTTCGGTGTAGGTCGTTCGCTCCAAGCTGGGCT
GTGTGCACGAACCCCCCGTTCAGCCCGACCGCTGCGCCTTATCCGGTAACTATCGTCTTGAGTCCAACCC
GGTAAGACACGACTTATCGCCACTGGCAGCAGCCACTGGTAACAGGATTAGCAGAGCGAGGTATGTAGGC
GGTGCTACAGAGTTCTTGAAGTGGTGGCCTAACTACGGCTACACTAGAAGAACAGTATTTGGTATCTGCG
CTCTGCTGAAGCCAGTTACCTTCGGAAAAAGAGTTGGTAGCTCTTGATCCGGCAAACAAACCACCGCTGG
TAGCGGTGGTTTTTTTGTTTGCAAGCAGCAGATTACGCGCAGAAAAAAAGGATCTCAAGAAGATCCTTTG
ATCTTTTCTACGGGGTCTGACGCTCAGTGGAACGAAAACTCACGTTAAGGGATTTTGGTCATGAGATTAT
CAAAAAGGATCTTCACCTAGATCCTTTTAAATTAAAAATGAAGTTTTAAATCAATCTAAAGTATATATGA
GTAAACTTGGTCTGACAGTTACCAATGCTTAATCAGTGAGGCACCTATCTCAGCGATCTGTCTATTTCGT
TCATCCATAGTTGCCTGACTCCCCGTCGTGTAGATAACTACGATACGGGAGGGCTTACCATCTGGCCCCA
GTGCTGCAATGATACCGCGAGACCCACGCTCACCGGCTCCAGATTTATCAGCAATAAACCAGCCAGCCGG
AAGGGCCGAGCGCAGAAGTGGTCCTGCAACTTTATCCGCCTCCATCCAGTCTATTAATTGTTGCCGGGAA
GCTAGAGTAAGTAGTTCGCCAGTTAATAGTTTGCGCAACGTTGTTGCCATTGCTACAGGCATCGTGGTGT
CACGCTCGTCGTTTGGTATGGCTTCATTCAGCTCCGGTTCCCAACGATCAAGGCGAGTTACATGATCCCC
CATGTTGTGCAAAAAAGCGGTTAGCTCCTTCGGTCCTCCGATCGTTGTCAGAAGTAAGTTGGCCGCAGTG
TTATCACTCATGGTTATGGCAGCACTGCATAATTCTCTTACTGTCATGCCATCCGTAAGATGCTTTTCTG
TGACTGGTGAGTACTCAACCAAGTCATTCTGAGAATAGTGTATGCGGCGACCGAGTTGCTCTTGCCCGGC
GTCAATACGGGATAATACCGCGCCACATAGCAGAACTTTAAAAGTGCTCATCATTGGAAAACGTTCTTCG
GGGCGAAAACTCTCAAGGATCTTACCGCTGTTGAGATCCAGTTCGATGTAACCCACTCGTGCACCCAACT
GATCTTCAGCATCTTTTACTTTCACCAGCGTTTCTGGGTGAGCAAAAACAGGAAGGCAAAATGCCGCAAA
AAAGGGAATAAGGGCGACACGGAAATGTTGAATACTCATACTCTTCCTTTTTCAATATTATTGAAGCATT
TATCAGGGTTATTGTCTCATGAGCGGATACATATTTGAATGTATTTAGAAAAATAAACAAATAGGGGTTC
CGCGCACATTTCCCCGAAAAGTGCCACCTGACGTC
Features (pLannotate 1.2.2; 22 found; start..end, strand, type, name):
     28..80      -  misc_feature   bom (fragment): basis of mobility region from pBR322
    235..614     +  enhancer       CMV enhancer: human cytomegalovirus immediate early enhancer
    615..818     +  promoter       CMV promoter: human cytomegalovirus (CMV) immediate early promoter
    814..847     +  LTR            5' LTR (truncated) (fragment): truncated 5' long terminal repeat (LTR) from HIV-1
    863..881     +  promoter       T7 promoter: promoter for bacteriophage T7 RNA polymerase
    954..1067    +  CDS            STIM1 (fragment): STIM1_HUMAN - Also known as GOK From Homo sapiens (Human).
   1053..1553    +  CDS            SAV_STRAV (fragment): Experimental evidence at protein level: Swiss-Prot protein existence level 1. The biological function of streptavidin is not known. Forms a strong non-covalent specific complex with biotin (one molecule of biotin per subunit of streptavidin). From Streptomyces avidinii.
   1646..1875    +  intron         chimeric intron: chimera between introns from adenovirus and immunoglobulin heavy chain genes
   2058..2520    +  misc_feature   IRES: internal ribosome entry site (IRES) of the encephalomyocarditis virus (EMCV)
   2547..2605    +  sig_peptide    IL-2 signal sequence: human interleukin-2 signal sequence
   2727..3440    +  CDS            EGFP: EGFP is a basic (constitutively fluorescent) green fluorescent protein published in 1996, derived from Aequorea victoria. It is reported to be a rapidly-maturing weak dimer with moderate acid sensitivity.
   3450..5435    +  CDS            COL10A1: COAA1_HUMAN - Experimental evidence at protein level: Swiss-Prot protein existence level 1. Type X collagen is a product of hypertrophic chondrocytes and has been localized to presumptive mineralization zones of hyaline cartilage. From Homo sapiens (Human).
   5458..5542    +  CDS            large T antigen (fragment): large T antigen from SV40 (simian virus 40)
   5565..5686    +  polyA_signal   SV40 poly(A) signal: SV40 polyadenylation signal
   5697..5748    +  polyA_signal   SV40 poly(A) signal (fragment): SV40 polyadenylation signal
   5812..5828    -  protein_bind   lac operator: The lac repressor binds to the lac operator to inhibit transcription in E. coli. This inhibition can be relieved by adding lactose or isopropyl-β-D-thiogalactopyranoside (IPTG). lac repressor encoded by lacI
   5836..5866    -  promoter       lac promoter: promoter for the E. coli lac operon
   5881..5902    -  protein_bind   CAP binding site: CAP binding activates transcription in the presence of cAMP. E. coli catabolite activator protein
   5915..6007    -  CDS            lacI (fragment): lac repressor; lacI; The lac repressor binds to the lac operator to inhibit transcription in E. coli. This inhibition can be relieved by adding lactose or isopropyl-β-D-thiogalactopyranoside (IPTG).
   6190..6778    -  rep_origin     ori: high-copy-number ColE1/pMB1/pBR322/pUC origin of replication
   6949..7809    -  CDS            AmpR: β-lactamase; bla; confers resistance to ampicillin, carbenicillin, and related antibiotics
   7810..7914    -  promoter       AmpR promoter: bla
