[The description below was written by a language model from this plasmid's Addgene catalogue record and pLannotate feature annotations shown in this document.]
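Description:
Str-KDEL_SBP-EGFP-ColX is a bicistronic mammalian expression plasmid built on the pIRES-neo3 backbone. It is propagated in E. coli through a high-copy ColE1/pUC-type origin with ampicillin selection (AmpR under its own bla promoter). No neomycin resistance cassette is annotated in the feature table, which suggests that the position downstream of the IRES normally occupied by the selection marker now holds the second coding sequence. The construct therefore appears suited to transient expression, as no mammalian selection marker is recorded.

A single CMV enhancer/promoter drives one transcript encoding two proteins. The first cistron is core streptavidin fused to a KDEL retrieval motif. It is preceded by a short region that matches STIM1, presumably serving as a signal peptide, so the streptavidin is retained as a "hook" in the endoplasmic reticulum lumen. A chimeric intron and an EMCV IRES follow, allowing translation of the second cistron. This consists of an IL-2 signal sequence, a streptavidin-binding peptide (SBP; named in the record but not separately annotated, probably in the gap before EGFP), EGFP, and human collagen X (COL10A1) lacking its own signal peptide. An SV40 polyadenylation signal terminates the transcript.

This layout matches a retention-using-selective-hooks (RUSH) type of system. The SBP-tagged fluorescent collagen X reporter is held in the ER by binding to streptavidin-KDEL, and adding biotin competes off this interaction, releasing the cargo as a synchronised wave through the secretory pathway. The associated publication concerns RAB6, microtubules and the targeting of secretion to focal adhesions, consistent with use of the plasmid for live imaging of collagen X trafficking and exocytosis.
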