Addgene plasmid #222305: Str-KDEL_SBP-EGFP-ColX
Depositing lab: Franck Perez. Publication: RAB6 and microtubules restrict protein secretion to focal adhesions. Fourriere L, Kasri A, Gareil N, Bardin S, Bousquet H, Pereira D, Perez F, Goud B, Boncompain G, Miserey-Lenkei S. J Cell Biol. 2019 Jul 1;218(7):2215-2231. doi: 10.1083/jcb.201805002. Epub 2019 May 29. PubMed 31142554.
Backbone
  Vector backbone: pIRES-neo3
  Vector type: Mammalian Expression
Growth in bacteria
  Bacterial resistance: Ampicillin, 100 μg/mL
  Growth temperature: 37°C
  Growth strain: DH5alpha
  Copy number: High Copy
Gene/Insert
  Gene/Insert name: Streptavidin-KDEL and CollagenX fused to SBP-EGFP (alt name: COL10A1)
  Species: H. sapiens (human)
  Mutation: signal peptide of COL10A1 removed
  Entrez Gene: COL10A1
  Promoter: CMV
  Cloning method: Restriction Enzyme; 5′ cloning site Unknown (unknown if destroyed)
Terms and licenses: Academic/Nonprofit Terms; Industry Terms: Not Available to Industry
How to cite: Str-KDEL_SBP-EGFP-ColX was a gift from Franck Perez (Addgene plasmid # 222305 ; http://n2t.net/addgene:222305 ; RRID:Addgene_222305)
